Addgene plasmid #118807: pHBS1392 [IBB-GFP-mCherry3E]-[BFP-P2A-TDP43 deltaNTD]
Purpose: To test the effect of sequence on TDP43 splicing activity
Depositing lab: Rajat Rohatgi. Depositing organization: Stanford University. Publication: Phase separation-deficient TDP43 remains functional in splicing. Schmidt HB, Barreau A, Rohatgi R. Nat Commun. 2019 Oct 25;10(1):4890. doi: 10.1038/s41467-019-12740-2. PubMed 31653829.
Backbone
  Vector backbone: pBI
  Vector type: Mammalian Expression
Growth in bacteria
  Bacterial resistance: Ampicillin, 100 μg/mL
  Growth temperature: 37°C
  Growth strain: DH5alpha
  Copy number: High Copy
Gene/Insert
  Gene/Insert name: TARDBP mutant
  Species: H. sapiens (human)
  Mutation: Deletion of NTD in full-length TDP43
  Entrez Gene: TARDBP (a.k.a. ALS10, TDP-43)
  Cloning method: Gibson Cloning
Terms and licenses: Academic/Nonprofit Terms; Industry Terms: Not Available to Industry
Depositor comments: Category 3: TDP43 splicing reporters
How to cite: pHBS1392 [IBB-GFP-mCherry3E]-[BFP-P2A-TDP43 deltaNTD] was a gift from Rajat Rohatgi (Addgene plasmid # 118807 ; http://n2t.net/addgene:118807 ; RRID:Addgene_118807)
