[The description below was written by a language model from this plasmid's Addgene catalogue record and pLannotate feature annotations shown in this document.]
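Description:
pHBS1392 [IBB-GFP-mCherry3E]-[BFP-P2A-TDP43 deltaNTD] is a 9.4 kb mammalian expression plasmid built on the bidirectional pBI backbone. It is propagated in E. coli through a high-copy ColE1/pUC-type origin with ampicillin selection (AmpR under its own bla promoter). Two divergent transcription units share a central CMV regulatory region. A CMV enhancer and promoter drive one cassette, and a minimal CMV promoter fragment faces the opposite way to drive the other. Each unit ends in a rabbit β-globin intron and β-globin polyadenylation signal. The short HBB, lacI and str matches in the feature table are probably automated-annotation hits to β-globin exon sequence and backbone remnants rather than functional parts.

The minimal-CMV arm carries the splicing reporter. It consists of an importin-β-binding (IBB) domain taken from KPNA2 (importin α), which directs nuclear import, fused to superfolder GFP and followed by mCherry. The mCherry coding sequence is annotated as two fragments separated by a segment that includes CFTR sequence. That layout, together with the "3E" in the name, suggests a three-exon minigene in which inclusion or skipping of the CFTR-derived exon determines whether intact mCherry is made, although the record does not describe the mechanism explicitly. GFP would then report overall expression of the reporter.

The full CMV arm encodes TagBFP followed, according to the name, by a P2A self-cleaving peptide (not annotated) and human TDP43 (TARDBP) lacking its N-terminal domain, so blue fluorescence marks cells making the separate, untagged mutant protein. The stated purpose is to test how TDP43 sequence changes affect its splicing activity, and the depositor groups the plasmid among TDP43 splicing reporters.
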