Features (pLannotate 1.2.2; 24 found; start..end, strand, type, name):
    327..382     -  polyA_signal   β-globin poly(A) signal: rabbit β-globin polyadenylation signal (Gil and Proudfoot, 1987)
    453..575     -  CDS            HBB: HBB_COLGU - Experimental evidence at transcript level: Swiss-Prot protein existence level 2. Involved in oxygen transport from the lung to the various peripheral tissues. From Colobus guereza (Mantled guereza) (Eastern black-and-white colobus monkey).
    579..1151    -  intron         β-globin intron: intron from rabbit β-globin gene
   1187..1209    +  protein_bind   attB2 (fragment): mutant version of attB; recombination site for the Gateway® BP reaction BP Clonase™
   1220..1814    -  CDS            mCherry (fragment): monomeric derivative of DsRed fluorescent protein (Shaner et al., 2004) mammalian codon-optimized
   2093..2299    -  CDS            CFTR (fragment): CFTR_HUMAN - Also known as ABCC7. Experimental evidence at protein level: Swiss-Prot protein existence level 1. Epithelial ion channel that plays an important role in the regulation of epithelial ion and water transport and fluid homeostasis (PubMed:26823428). Mediates the transport of chloride ions across the cell membrane (PubMed:10792060, PubMed:11524016, PubMed:11707463, PubMed:12519745, PubMed:15010471, PubMed:12588899, PubMed:17036051, PubMed:19398555, PubMed:19621064, PubMed:22178883, PubMed:25330774, PubMed:1712898, PubMed:8910473, PubMed:9804160, PubMed:12529365, PubMed:17182731, PubM
   2392..2503    -  CDS            mCherry (fragment): monomeric derivative of DsRed fluorescent protein (Shaner et al., 2004) mammalian codon-optimized
   2522..3223    -  CDS            Superfolder GFP: Superfolder GFP is a basic (constitutively fluorescent) green fluorescent protein published in 2005, derived from Aequorea victoria. It is reported to be a very rapidly-maturing weak dimer.
   3209..3403    -  CDS            KPNA2 (fragment): IMA1_HUMAN - Also known as RCH1, SRP1. Experimental evidence at protein level: Swiss-Prot protein existence level 1. Functions in nuclear protein import as an adapter protein for nuclear receptor KPNB1. Binds specifically and directly to substrates containing either a simple or bipartite NLS motif. Docking of the importin/substrate complex to the nuclear pore complex (NPC) is mediated by KPNB1 through binding to nucleoporin FxFG repeats and the complex is subsequently translocated through the pore by an energy requiring, Ran-dependent mechanism. At the nucleoplasmic side of the NPC, Ran binds
   3456..3490    -  promoter       minimal CMV promoter (fragment): human cytomegalovirus (CMV) immediate early promoter
   3568..3871    +  enhancer       CMV enhancer: human cytomegalovirus immediate early enhancer
   3872..4075    +  promoter       CMV promoter: human cytomegalovirus (CMV) immediate early promoter
   4149..4844    +  CDS            TagBFP: TagBFP is a basic (constitutively fluorescent) blue fluorescent protein published in 2008, derived from Entacmaea quadricolor. It is reported to be a very rapidly-maturing monomer with very low acid sensitivity.
   4845..4910    +  misc_feature   MCS: multiple cloning site
   4995..5930    +  CDS            TARDBP (fragment): TADBP_HUMAN - Also known as TDP43. Experimental evidence at protein level: Swiss-Prot protein existence level 1. RNA-binding protein that is involved in various steps of RNA biogenesis and processing (PubMed:23519609). Preferentially binds, via its two RNA recognition motifs RRM1 and RRM2, to GU-repeats on RNA molecules predominantly localized within long introns and in the 3'UTR of mRNAs (PubMed:23519609, PubMed:24240615, PubMed:24464995). In turn, regulates the splicing of many non-coding and protein-coding RNAs including proteins involved in neuronal survival, as well as mRNAs that encode p
   5939..5963    -  protein_bind   attB2: mutant version of attB; recombination site for the Gateway® BP reaction BP Clonase™
   6018..6590    +  intron         β-globin intron: intron from rabbit β-globin gene
   6594..6716    +  CDS            HBB: HBB_COLGU - Experimental evidence at transcript level: Swiss-Prot protein existence level 2. Involved in oxygen transport from the lung to the various peripheral tissues. From Colobus guereza (Mantled guereza) (Eastern black-and-white colobus monkey).
   6787..6842    +  polyA_signal   β-globin poly(A) signal: rabbit β-globin polyadenylation signal (Gil and Proudfoot, 1987)
   7175..7228    -  CDS            lacI (fragment): lac repressor; lacI; The lac repressor binds to the lac operator to inhibit transcription in E. coli. This inhibition can be relieved by adding lactose or isopropyl-β-D-thiogalactopyranoside (IPTG).
   7411..7999    -  rep_origin     ori: high-copy-number ColE1/pMB1/pBR322/pUC origin of replication
   8170..9030    -  CDS            AmpR: β-lactamase; bla; confers resistance to ampicillin, carbenicillin, and related antibiotics
   9031..9135    -  promoter       AmpR promoter: bla
   9254..1       +  CDS            str (fragment) (across the origin): STR_KLEPN - Protein inferred from homology: Swiss-Prot protein existence level 3. The aminoglycoside phosphotransferases achieve inactivation of their antibiotic substrates by phosphorylation. From Klebsiella pneumoniae.
>Addgene plasmid #118807 | pHBS1392 [IBB-GFP-mCherry3E]-[BFP-P2A-TDP43 deltaNTD] | addgene full sequence | sequence record 229887 | Addgene NGS Result
CGAGTTCATAAGAGAAGAGGGACAGCTATGACTGGGAGTAGTCAGGAGAGGAGGAAAAATCTGGCTAGTA
AAACATGTAAGGAAAATTTTAGGGATGTTAAAGAAAAAAATAACACAAAACAAAATATAAAAAAAATCTA
ACCTCAAGTCAAGGCTTTTCTATGGAATAAGGAATGGACAGCAGGGGGCTGTTTCATATACTGATGACCT
CTTTATAGCCAACCTTTGTTCATGGCAGCCAGCATATGGGCATATGTTGCCAAACTCTAAACCAAATACT
CATTCTGATGTTTTAAATGATTTGCCCTCCCATATGTCCTTCCGAGTGAGAGACACAAAAAATTCCAACA
CACTATTGCAATGAAAATAAATTTCCTTTATTAGCCAGAAGTCAGATGCTCAAGGGGCTTCATGATGTCC
CCATAATTTTTGGCAGAGGGAAAAAGATCTCAGTGGTATTTGTGAGCCAGGGCATTGGCCACACCAGCCA
CCACCTTCTGATAGGCAGCCTGCACCTGAGGAGTGAATTCTTTGCCAAAATGATGAGACAGCACAACAAC
CAGCACGTTGCCCAGGAGCTGTAGGAAAGAGAAGAAGGCATGAACATGGTTAGCAGAGGGGCCCGGTTTG
GACTCAGAGTATTTTATCCTCATCTCAAACAGTGTATATCATTGTAACCATAAAGAGAAAGGCAGGATGA
TGACCAGGGTGTAGTTGTTTCTACCAATAAGAATATTTCCACGCCAGCCAGAATTTATATGCAGAAATAT
TCTACCTTATCATTTAATTATAACAATTGTTCTCTAAAACTGTGCTGAAGTACAATATAATATACCCTGA
TTGCCTTGAAAAAAAAGTGATTAGAGAAAGTACTTACAATCTGACAAATAAACAAAAGTGAATTTAAAAA
TTCGTTACAAATGCAAGCTAAAGTTTAACGAAAAAGTTACAGAAAATGAAAAGAAAATAAGAGGAGACAA
TGGTTGTCAACAGAGTAGAAAGTGAAAGAAACAAAATTATCATGAGGGTCCATGGTGATACAAGGGACAT
CTTCCCATTCTAAACAACACCCTGAAAACTTTGCCCCCTCCATATAACATGAATTTTACAATAGCGAAAA
AGAAAGAACAATCAAGGGTCCCCAAACTCACCCTGAAGTTCTCAGTCTAGAGTCGAGAGGATCAATCACT
TTGTACAAGAAAGCTGGGTCTAGATAGCTTACTTGTACAGCTCGTCCATGCCGCCGGTGGAGTGGCGGCC
CTCGGCGCGTTCGTACTGTTCCACGATGGTGTAGTCCTCGTTGTGGGAGGTGATGTCCAACTTGATGTTG
ACGTTGTAGGCGCCGGGCAGCTGCACGGGCTTCTTGGCCTTGTAGGTGGTCTTGACCTCAGCGTCGTAGT
GGCCGCCGTCCTTCAGCTTCAGCCTCTGCTTGATCTCGCCCTTCAGGGCGCCGTCCTCGGGGTACATCCG
CTCGGAGGAGGCCTCCCAGCCCATGGTCTTCTTCTGCATTACGGGGCCGTCGGAGGGGAAGTTGGTGCCG
CGCAGCTTCACCTTGTAGATGAACTCGCCGTCCTGCAGGGAGGAGTCCTGGGTCACGGTCACCACGCCGC
CGTCCTCGAAGTTCATCACGCGCTCCCACTTGAAGCCCTCGGGGAAGGACAGCTTCAAGTAGTCGGGGAT
GTCGGCGGGGTGCTTCACGTAGGCCTTGGAGCCGTACATGAACTGAGGGGACAGGATGTCCCAGGCGAAG
GGCAGGGGGCCACCCTTGGTCACCTTCAGCTTGGCGGTCTGGGTGCCCTCGTAGGGGCGGCCCTGAGGAA
AAAAAAGGAAAGGGCATGCTCGCCATGTGCAAGATACAGTGTTGAATGTGGTGCAAAATATAAAGATGTG
GAAGAAAAAGCCACTGAAAATAATATGAGGAAATAAAAAACTAGAGTAAATTATCAGTGGAACAATTTCT
ATTATACAAGACACTACACCCATACATTCTCCTAATGCTCATGTAAGAATTTCTCCAAAAATACCTTCCA
GCACTACAAACTAGAAAAAAAAAGAGACATGGACACCAAATTAAGTTCTTAATAGTGAAGAACAAAAGAA
CTACCTTGCCTGCTCCAGTGGATCCAGCAACCGCCAACAACTGTCCTCTTTCTATCTTGAAATTAATATC
TTTCAGGACAGGAGTACCAAGAAGTGAGAAATTACTGAAGAAGAGGCTGTCATCACCATTAGAAGTTTTT
CTATTGTTATTGTTTTGTTTTGCTTTCTCAAATAATTCCCCAAATCCCTGTTAAAAAAAAACACACACAC
ACACACACACACACACATCAAAAATAAAAGATGAGTTTGTCAGATATTTTCAATAGATGCTTGTTTTATG
TACCATACTCACCTCGCCCTCGCCCTCGATCTCGAACTCGTGGCCGTTCACGGAGCCCTCCATGTGCACC
TTGAAGCGCATGAACTCCTTGATGATGGCCATGTTATCCTCCTCGCCCTTGCTGGTTCCGGTGCCTCCAC
TTTCATCTTCACCTTTAGTGATACCGGCTGCCGTCACGAACTCCTTCAGGACCATGTGATCGCGCTTCTC
GTTCGGGTCTTTGCTCAGCGTGGTCTGGGTGCTCAGATAGTGGTTGTCCGGCAGGCGCACCGGGCCGTCG
CCGATCGGGGTGTTCTGCTGTTTGTGGTCGGCTTCCTGCTGGCTGCCGTCCTCAACGTTGTGGCGGATCT
TGAAGTTAGCCTTGATGCCGTTCTTCTGCTTGTCGGCTTCGATACGGACGTTGTGGCTGTTGTGGTTGTA
CTCCAGCTTGTGACCCAGGATGTTGCCGTCCTCCTTGAAGTCGTTGCCCTTCAGCTCGATGCGGTTCACC
AGGGTGTCGCCCTCGAACTTCACCTCCGCGCGGGTCTTGTAGGTGCCGTCGTCCTTGAACTCGATGGTGC
GCTCCTGGACGTAGCCTTCCGGCATGGCGGACTTGAAGAAGTCGTGACGCTTCATGTGGTCCGGGTAGCG
GCTGAAGCACTGCACGCCGTAGGTCAGGGTGGTCACGAGGGTCGGCCACGGCACCGGCAGCTTGCCGGTG
GTGCAGATGAACTTCAGGGTCAGCTTGCCCTCGGTGGCATCGCCCTCGCCCTCGCCACGCACGCTGAACT
TGTGGCCGTTTACGTCGCCGTCCAGCTCGACTTTGATAGGCACAGTACCTGTAAATAGTTCCTCTCCTTT
ACTGGTACCATCATCAGGGAATGAGCTTACATTTCTCCTCTTCAGCATCTGGTCATCCTTCTTAGCTTTC
CTCAGCTCCACATTGACCTCTATTCTGCGACGCCTCATTTCTGTACTGTCTTTTCCCTTGTTCTTGAATC
TGTGAAGACGGGCAGCTGGTGTATTAGCATTCTCGTTGGTGGATCCCATGGTGGCACCGGTGAATTCTCC
AGGCGATCTGACGGTTCACTAAACGAGCTCTGCTTATATAGGCCTCCCACCGTACACGCCACCTCGACAT
ACTCGAGTAGTTATTAATAGTAATCAATTACGGGGTCATTAGTTCATAGCCCATATATGGAGTTCCGCGT
TACATAACTTACGGTAAATGGCCCGCCTGGCTGACCGCCCAACGACCCCCGCCCATTGACGTCAATAATG
ACGTATGTTCCCATAGTAACGCCAATAGGGACTTTCCATTGACGTCAATGGGTGGAGTATTTACGGTAAA
CTGCCCACTTGGCAGTACATCAAGTGTATCATATGCCAAGTACGCCCCCTATTGACGTCAATGACGGTAA
ATGGCCCGCCTGGCATTATGCCCAGTACATGACCTTATGGGACTTTCCTACTTGGCAGTACATCTACGTA
TTAGTCATCGCTATTACCATGGTGATGCGGTTTTGGCAGTACATCAATGGGCGTGGATAGCGGTTTGACT
CACGGGGATTTCCAAGTCTCCACCCCATTGACGTCAATGGGAGTTTGTTTTGGCACCAAAATCAACGGGA
CTTTCCAAAATGTCGTAACAACTCCGCCCCATTGACGCAAATGGGCGGTAGGCGTGTACGGTGGGAGGTC
TATATAAGCAGAGCTGGTTTAGTGAACCGTCAGATCCGCTAGGGATCCTCTAGTCAGCTGACGCGTTACC
ACCGGTGCCACCATGGGAAGCGAGCTGATTAAGGAGAACATGCACATGAAGCTGTACATGGAGGGCACCG
TGGACAACCATCACTTCAAGTGCACATCCGAGGGCGAAGGCAAGCCCTACGAGGGCACCCAGACCATGAG
AATCAAGGTGGTCGAGGGCGGCCCTCTCCCCTTCGCCTTCGACATCCTGGCTACTAGCTTCCTCTACGGC
AGCAAGACCTTCATCAACCACACCCAGGGCATCCCCGACTTCTTCAAGCAGTCCTTCCCTGAGGGCTTCA
CATGGGAGAGAGTCACCACATACGAAGACGGGGGCGTGCTGACCGCTACCCAGGACACCAGCCTCCAGGA
CGGCTGCCTCATCTACAACGTCAAGATCAGAGGGGTGAACTTCACATCCAACGGCCCTGTGATGCAGAAG
AAAACACTCGGCTGGGAGGCCTTCACCGAGACGCTGTACCCCGCTGACGGCGGCCTGGAAGGCAGAAACG
ACATGGCCCTGAAGCTCGTGGGCGGGAGCCATCTGATCGCAAACGCCAAGACCACATATAGATCCAAGAA
ACCCGCTAAGAACCTCAAGATGCCTGGCGTCTACTATGTGGACTACAGACTGGAAAGAATCAAGGAGGCC
AACAACGAGACCTACGTCGAGCAGCACGAGGTGGCAGTGGCCAGATACTGCGACCTCCCTAGCAAACTGG
GGCACAAGCTTAATTCCGGACTCAGATCTCGAGCTCAAGCTTCGAATTCTGCAGTCGACGGTACCGCGGG
CCCGGGATCCACCGGATCTAGAGGAGGAAGCGGAGCTACTAACTTCAGCCTGCTGAAGCAGGCTGGAGAC
GTGGAGGAGAACCCTGGACCTATGACATCCGATTTAATAGTGTTGGGTCTCCCATGGAAAACAACCGAAC
AGGACCTGAAAGAGTATTTTAGTACCTTTGGAGAAGTTCTTATGGTGCAGGTCAAGAAAGATCTTAAGAC
TGGTCATTCAAAGGGGTTTGGCTTTGTTCGTTTTACGGAATATGAAACACAAGTGAAAGTAATGTCACAG
CGACATATGATAGATGGACGATGGTGTGACTGCAAACTTCCTAATTCTAAGCAAAGCCAAGATGAGCCTT
TGAGAAGCAGAAAAGTGTTTGTGGGGCGCTGTACAGAGGACATGACTGAGGATGAGCTGCGGGAGTTCTT
CTCTCAGTACGGGGATGTGATGGATGTCTTCATCCCCAAGCCATTCAGGGCCTTTGCCTTTGTTACATTT
GCAGATGATCAGATTGCGCAGTCTCTTTGTGGAGAGGACTTGATCATTAAAGGAATCAGCGTTCATATAT
CCAATGCCGAACCTAAGCACAATAGCAATAGACAGTTAGAAAGAAGTGGAAGATTTGGTGGTAATCCAGG
TGGCTTTGGGAATCAGGGTGGATTTGGTAATAGCAGAGGGGGTGGAGCTGGTTTGGGAAACAATCAAGGT
AGTAATATGGGTGGTGGGATGAACTTTGGTGCGTTCAGCATTAATCCAGCCATGATGGCTGCCGCCCAGG
CAGCACTACAGAGCAGTTGGGGTATGATGGGCATGTTAGCCAGCCAGCAGAACCAGTCAGGCCCATCGGG
TAATAACCAAAACCAAGGCAACATGCAGAGGGAGCCAAACCAGGCCTTCGGTTCTGGAAATAACTCTTAT
AGTGGCTCTAATTCTGGTGCAGCAATTGGTTGGGGATCAGCATCCAATGCAGGGTCGGGCAGTGGTTTTA
ATGGAGGCTTTGGCTCAAGCATGGATTCTAAGTCTTCTGGCTGGGGAATGTAGACTAGACCCAGCTTTCT
TGTACAAAGTGGTTGATCCTCTACTAGTAAGCTTGCATGCGATATCTCTAGAGCTGAGAACTTCAGGGTG
AGTTTGGGGACCCTTGATTGTTCTTTCTTTTTCGCTATTGTAAAATTCATGTTATATGGAGGGGGCAAAG
TTTTCAGGGTGTTGTTTAGAATGGGAAGATGTCCCTTGTATCACCATGGACCCTCATGATAATTTTGTTT
CTTTCACTTTCTACTCTGTTGACAACCATTGTCTCCTCTTATTTTCTTTTCATTTTCTGTAACTTTTTCG
TTAAACTTTAGCTTGCATTTGTAACGAATTTTTAAATTCACTTTTGTTTATTTGTCAGATTGTAAGTACT
TTCTCTAATCACTTTTTTTTCAAGGCAATCAGGGTATATTATATTGTACTTCAGCACAGTTTTAGAGAAC
AATTGTTATAATTAAATGATAAGGTAGAATATTTCTGCATATAAATTCTGGCTGGCGTGGAAATATTCTT
ATTGGTAGAAACAACTACACCCTGGTCATCATCCTGCCTTTCTCTTTATGGTTACAATGATATACACTGT
TTGAGATGAGGATAAAATACTCTGAGTCCAAACCGGGCCCCTCTGCTAACCATGTTCATGCCTTCTTCTC
TTTCCTACAGCTCCTGGGCAACGTGCTGGTTGTTGTGCTGTCTCATCATTTTGGCAAAGAATTCACTCCT
CAGGTGCAGGCTGCCTATCAGAAGGTGGTGGCTGGTGTGGCCAATGCCCTGGCTCACAAATACCACTGAG
ATCTTTTTCCCTCTGCCAAAAATTATGGGGACATCATGAAGCCCCTTGAGCATCTGACTTCTGGCTAATA
AAGGAAATTTATTTTCATTGCAATAGTGTGTTGGAATTTTTTGTGTCTCTCACTCGGAAGGACATATGGG
AGGGCAAATCATTTAAAACATCAGAATGAGTATTTGGTTTAGAGTTTGGCAACATATGCCCATATGCTGG
CTGCCATGAACAAAGGTTGGCTATAAAGAGGTCATCAGTATATGAAACAGCCCCCTGCTGTCCATTCCTT
ATTCCATAGAAAAGCCTTGACTTGAGGTTAGATTTTTTTTATATTTTGTTTTGTGTTATTTTTTTCTTTA
ACATCCCTAAAATTTTCCTTACATGTTTTACTAGCCAGATTTTTCCTCCTCTCCTGACTACTCCCAGTCA
TAGCTGTCCCTCTTCTCTTATGGAGATCCCTCGACTGCATTAATGAATCGGCCAACGCGCGGGGAGAGGC
GGTTTGCGTATTGGGCGCTCTTCCGCTTCCTCGCTCACTGACTCGCTGCGCTCGGTCGTTCGGCTGCGGC
GAGCGGTATCAGCTCACTCAAAGGCGGTAATACGGTTATCCACAGAATCAGGGGATAACGCAGGAAAGAA
CATGTGAGCAAAAGGCCAGCAAAAGGCCAGGAACCGTAAAAAGGCCGCGTTGCTGGCGTTTTTCCATAGG
CTCCGCCCCCCTGACGAGCATCACAAAAATCGACGCTCAAGTCAGAGGTGGCGAAACCCGACAGGACTAT
AAAGATACCAGGCGTTTCCCCCTGGAAGCTCCCTCGTGCGCTCTCCTGTTCCGACCCTGCCGCTTACCGG
ATACCTGTCCGCCTTTCTCCCTTCGGGAAGCGTGGCGCTTTCTCATAGCTCACGCTGTAGGTATCTCAGT
TCGGTGTAGGTCGTTCGCTCCAAGCTGGGCTGTGTGCACGAACCCCCCGTTCAGCCCGACCGCTGCGCCT
TATCCGGTAACTATCGTCTTGAGTCCAACCCGGTAAGACACGACTTATCGCCACTGGCAGCAGCCACTGG
TAACAGGATTAGCAGAGCGAGGTATGTAGGCGGTGCTACAGAGTTCTTGAAGTGGTGGCCTAACTACGGC
TACACTAGAAGAACAGTATTTGGTATCTGCGCTCTGCTGAAGCCAGTTACCTTCGGAAAAAGAGTTGGTA
GCTCTTGATCCGGCAAACAAACCACCGCTGGTAGCGGTGGTTTTTTTGTTTGCAAGCAGCAGATTACGCG
CAGAAAAAAAGGATCTCAAGAAGATCCTTTGATCTTTTCTACGGGGTCTGACGCTCAGTGGAACGAAAAC
TCACGTTAAGGGATTTTGGTCATGAGATTATCAAAAAGGATCTTCACCTAGATCCTTTTAAATTAAAAAT
GAAGTTTTAAATCAATCTAAAGTATATATGAGTAAACTTGGTCTGACAGTTACCAATGCTTAATCAGTGA
GGCACCTATCTCAGCGATCTGTCTATTTCGTTCATCCATAGTTGCCTGACTCCCCGTCGTGTAGATAACT
ACGATACGGGAGGGCTTACCATCTGGCCCCAGTGCTGCAATGATACCGCGAGACCCACGCTCACCGGCTC
CAGATTTATCAGCAATAAACCAGCCAGCCGGAAGGGCCGAGCGCAGAAGTGGTCCTGCAACTTTATCCGC
CTCCATCCAGTCTATTAATTGTTGCCGGGAAGCTAGAGTAAGTAGTTCGCCAGTTAATAGTTTGCGCAAC
GTTGTTGCCATTGCTACAGGCATCGTGGTGTCACGCTCGTCGTTTGGTATGGCTTCATTCAGCTCCGGTT
CCCAACGATCAAGGCGAGTTACATGATCCCCCATGTTGTGCAAAAAAGCGGTTAGCTCCTTCGGTCCTCC
GATCGTTGTCAGAAGTAAGTTGGCCGCAGTGTTATCACTCATGGTTATGGCAGCACTGCATAATTCTCTT
ACTGTCATGCCATCCGTAAGATGCTTTTCTGTGACTGGTGAGTACTCAACCAAGTCATTCTGAGAATAGT
GTATGCGGCGACCGAGTTGCTCTTGCCCGGCGTCAACACGGGATAATACCGCGCCACATAGCAGAACTTT
AAAAGTGCTCATCATTGGAAAACGTTCTTCGGGGCGAAAACTCTCAAGGATCTTACCGCTGTTGAGATCC
AGTTCGATGTAACCCACTCGTGCACCCAACTGATCTTCAGCATCTTTTACTTTCACCAGCGTTTCTGGGT
GAGCAAAAACAGGAAGGCAAAATGCCGCAAAAAAGGGAATAAGGGCGACACGGAAATGTTGAATACTCAT
ACTCTTCCTTTTTCAATATTATTGAAGCATTTATCAGGGTTATTGTCTCATGAGCGGATACATATTTGAA
TGTATTTAGAAAAATAAACAAATAGGGGTTCCGCGCACATTTCCCCGAAAAGTGCCACCTGACGTCTAAG
AAACCATTATTATCATGACATTAACCTATAAAAATAGGCGTATCACGAGGCCCTTTCGTCTTCACTCGAC
GCGGCCAGCTTGGTCGAGCTGGATACTTCCCGTCCGCCAGGGGGACATGCCGGCGATGCTGAAGGTCGCG
CGCATTCCCGATGAAGAGGCCGGTTACCGCCTGTTGACCTGGTGGGACGGGCAGGGCGC
